Addgene plasmid #102931: pLJC5-LAMP1-RFP-2xFlag
Purpose: Lentiviral expression of a lysosomal tag (LAMP1-mRFP1-Flag)
Depositing lab: David Sabatini. Depositing organization: Whitehead Institute for Biomedical Research. Publication: Lysosomal metabolomics reveals V-ATPase- and mTOR-dependent regulation of amino acid efflux from lysosomes. Abu-Remaileh M, Wyant GA, Kim C, Laqtom NN, Abbasi M, Chan SH, Freinkman E, Sabatini DM. Science. 2017 Nov 10;358(6364):807-813. doi: 10.1126/science.aan6298. Epub 2017 Oct 26. PubMed 29074583.
Backbone
  Vector backbone: pLJC5
  Vector type: Lentiviral
  Selectable markers: Puromycin
Growth in bacteria
  Bacterial resistance: Ampicillin, 100 μg/mL
  Growth temperature: 37°C
  Growth strain: NEB Stable
  Copy number: Unknown
Gene/Insert
  Gene/Insert name: LAMP1
  Species: R. norvegicus (rat)
  Promoter: ubc
  Tag / fusion protein: mRFP-2xFlag (C terminal on insert)
  Cloning method: Restriction Enzyme; 5′ cloning site AgeI (not destroyed); 3′ cloning site EcorI (not destroyed)
  Sequencing primers: 5′ CGAAGGAATAGAAGAAGAAGGTGGAGA
Terms and licenses: Academic/Nonprofit Terms; Industry Terms: Not Available to Industry
Depositor comments: LAMP1-RFP was cloned from Plasmid #34611
How to cite: pLJC5-LAMP1-RFP-2xFlag was a gift from David Sabatini (Addgene plasmid # 102931 ; http://n2t.net/addgene:102931 ; RRID:Addgene_102931)
