[The description below was written by a language model from this plasmid's Addgene catalogue record and pLannotate feature annotations shown in this document.]
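Description:
pLJC5-LAMP1-RFP-2xFlag is a lentiviral transfer plasmid of about 10 kb, built on the pLJC5 backbone, for stable expression of a tagged lysosomal membrane protein in mammalian cells. In bacteria it is maintained through a high-copy ColE1/pUC-type origin and selected with ampicillin via the bla gene. An f1 origin, an SV40 origin and remnants of a lac/T7/T3 cloning region are also present in the backbone. The viral portion has a third-generation layout. An RSV promoter replaces the U3 region upstream of a truncated HIV-1 5' LTR and drives genomic RNA production in packaging cells. This is followed by the Ψ packaging signal with a gag fragment and the Rev response element for Rev-dependent nuclear export. A cPPT/CTS element lies between the two expression cassettes, and the ΔU3 self-inactivating 3' LTR is followed by an SV40 polyadenylation signal.

The payload is rat LAMP1 fused at its C terminus to the monomeric red fluorescent protein mRFP1 and, according to the catalogue entry, a 2xFlag epitope. The Flag tag itself is not called in the automated feature table. The fusion is transcribed from the human ubiquitin C promoter and was inserted between AgeI and EcoRI sites, having been subcloned from an earlier LAMP1-RFP plasmid. A separate human PGK promoter drives puromycin N-acetyltransferase, so transduced cells can be selected with puromycin. Because LAMP1 is an abundant lysosomal membrane glycoprotein, the fusion serves as a lysosomal tag: the red fluorescence marks lysosomes for imaging, and the Flag epitope provides an antibody handle. The associated publication concerns lysosomal metabolomics, though the record does not specify this construct's exact role in that work.
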