Features (pLannotate 1.2.2; 27 found; start..end, strand, type, name):
      1..227     +  promoter       RSV promoter: Rous sarcoma virus enhancer/promoter
    228..408     +  LTR            5' LTR (truncated): truncated 5' long terminal repeat (LTR) from HIV-1
    455..580     +  misc_feature   HIV-1 Ψ: packaging signal of human immunodeficiency virus type 1
    564..927     +  CDS            HIV-1 gag (fragment): gag protein from human immunodeficiency virus 1; gag
   1073..1306    +  misc_feature   RRE: The Rev response element (RRE) of HIV-1 allows for Rev-dependent mRNA export from the nucleus to the cytoplasm.
   1683..1783    +  CDS            Rev (fragment): human immunodeficiency virus 1 (HIV-1) Rev protein; rev; enhances nuclear export of unspliced and incompletely spliced viral mRNAs
   1824..3035    +  promoter       UbC promoter: human ubiquitin C promoter
   3059..4279    +  CDS            LAMP1: rat lysosome-associated membrane glycoprotein 1
   4289..4963    +  CDS            mRFP1: mRFP1 is a basic (constitutively fluorescent) red fluorescent protein published in 2002, derived from Discosoma sp.. It is reported to be a somewhat slowly-maturing monomer with low acid sensitivity.
   5056..5173    +  misc_feature   cPPT/CTS: central polypurine tract and central termination sequence of HIV-1
   5222..5732    +  promoter       hPGK promoter: human phosphoglycerate kinase 1 promoter
   5754..6353    +  CDS            PuroR: puromycin N-acetyltransferase; pac from Streptomyces alboniger; confers resistance to puromycin
   6396..6479    +  CDS            nef (fragment): NEF_HV1Z2 - Experimental evidence at protein level: Swiss-Prot protein existence level 1. Extracellular Nef protein targets CD4(+) T-lymphocytes for apoptosis by interacting with CXCR4 surface receptors. From Human immunodeficiency virus type 1 group M subtype D (isolate Z2/CDC-Z34) (HIV-1).
   6481..6714    +  LTR            3' LTR (ΔU3): self-inactivating 3' long terminal repeat (LTR) from HIV-1
   6786..6907    +  polyA_signal   SV40 poly(A) signal: SV40 polyadenylation signal
   6947..7082    +  rep_origin     SV40 ori: SV40 origin of replication
   7103..7121    -  promoter       T7 promoter: promoter for bacteriophage T7 RNA polymerase
   7129..7284    +  CDS            lacZα (fragment): LacZα fragment of β-galactosidase; lacZ fragment
   7289..7717    +  rep_origin     f1 ori (sequence partly withheld): f1 bacteriophage origin of replication; arrow indicates direction of (+) strand synthesis
   7770..7874    +  promoter       AmpR promoter: bla
   7875..8735    +  CDS            AmpR: β-lactamase; bla; confers resistance to ampicillin, carbenicillin, and related antibiotics
   8906..9494    +  rep_origin     ori: high-copy-number ColE1/pMB1/pBR322/pUC origin of replication
   9677..9769    +  CDS            lacI (fragment): lac repressor; lacI; The lac repressor binds to the lac operator to inhibit transcription in E. coli. This inhibition can be relieved by adding lactose or isopropyl-β-D-thiogalactopyranoside (IPTG).
   9782..9803    +  protein_bind   CAP binding site: CAP binding activates transcription in the presence of cAMP. E. coli catabolite activator protein
   9818..9848    +  promoter       lac promoter: promoter for the E. coli lac operon
   9856..9872    +  protein_bind   lac operator: The lac repressor binds to the lac operator to inhibit transcription in E. coli. This inhibition can be relieved by adding lactose or isopropyl-β-D-thiogalactopyranoside (IPTG). lac repressor encoded by lacI
   9917..9935    +  promoter       T3 promoter: promoter for bacteriophage T3 RNA polymerase
>Addgene plasmid #102931 | pLJC5-LAMP1-RFP-2xFlag | addgene full sequence | sequence record 199165 | Addgene NGS Result
TGTAGTCTTATGCAATACTCTTGTAGTCTTGCAACATGGTAACGATGAGTTAGCAACATGCCTTACAAGG
AGAGAAAAAGCACCGTGCATGCCGATTGGTGGAAGTAAGGTGGTACGATCGTGCCTTATTAGGAAGGCAA
CAGACGGGTCTGACATGGATTGGACGAACCACTGAATTGCCGCATTGCAGAGATATTGTATTTAAGTGCC
TAGCTCGATACATAAACGGGTCTCTCTGGTTAGACCAGATCTGAGCCTGGGAGCTCTCTGGCTAACTAGG
GAACCCACTGCTTAAGCCTCAATAAAGCTTGCCTTGAGTGCTTCAAGTAGTGTGTGCCCGTCTGTTGTGT
GACTCTGGTAACTAGAGATCCCTCAGACCCTTTTAGTCAGTGTGGAAAATCTCTAGCAGTGGCGCCCGAA
CAGGGACTTGAAAGCGAAAGGGAAACCAGAGGAGCTCTCTCGACGCAGGACTCGGCTTGCTGAAGCGCGC
ACGGCAAGAGGCGAGGGGCGGCGACTGGTGAGTACGCCAAAAATTTTGACTAGCGGAGGCTAGAAGGAGA
GAGATGGGTGCGAGAGCGTCAGTATTAAGCGGGGGAGAATTAGATCGCGATGGGAAAAAATTCGGTTAAG
GCCAGGGGGAAAGAAAAAATATAAATTAAAACATATAGTATGGGCAAGCAGGGAGCTAGAACGATTCGCA
GTTAATCCTGGCCTGTTAGAAACATCAGAAGGCTGTAGACAAATACTGGGACAGCTACAACCATCCCTTC
AGACAGGATCAGAAGAACTTAGATCATTATATAATACAGTAGCAACCCTCTATTGTGTGCATCAAAGGAT
AGAGATAAAAGACACCAAGGAAGCTTTAGACAAGATAGAGGAAGAGCAAAACAAAAGTAAGACCACCGCA
CAGCAAGCAGCAGCTGATCTTCAGACCTGGAGGAGGAGATATGAGGGACAATTGGAGAAGTGAATTATAT
AAATATAAAGTAGTAAAAATTGAACCATTAGGAGTAGCACCCACCAAGGCAAAGAGAAGAGTGGTGCAGA
GAGAAAAAAGAGCAGTGGGAATAGGAGCTTTGTTCCTTGGGTTCTTGGGAGCAGCAGGAAGCACTATGGG
CGCAGCGTCAATGACGCTGACGGTACAGGCCAGACAATTATTGTCTGGTATAGTGCAGCAGCAGAACAAT
TTGCTGAGGGCTATTGAGGCGCAACAGCATCTGTTGCAACTCACAGTCTGGGGCATCAAGCAGCTCCAGG
CAAGAATCCTGGCTGTGGAAAGATACCTAAAGGATCAACAGCTCCTGGGGATTTGGGGTTGCTCTGGAAA
ACTCATTTGCACCACTGCTGTGCCTTGGAATGCTAGTTGGAGTAATAAATCTCTGGAACAGATTTGGAAT
CACACGACCTGGATGGAGTGGGACAGAGAAATTAACAATTACACAAGCTTAATACACTCCTTAATTGAAG
AATCGCAAAACCAGCAAGAAAAGAATGAACAAGAATTATTGGAATTAGATAAATGGGCAAGTTTGTGGAA
TTGGTTTAACATAACAAATTGGCTGTGGTATATAAAATTATTCATAATGATAGTAGGAGGCTTGGTAGGT
TTAAGAATAGTTTTTGCTGTACTTTCTATAGTGAATAGAGTTAGGCAGGGATATTCACCATTATCGTTTC
AGACCCACCTCCCAACCCCGAGGGGACCCGACAGGCCCGAAGGAATAGAAGAAGAAGGTGGAGAGAGAGA
CAGAGACAGATCCATTCGATTAGTGAACGGATCTCGACGGTATCGATCACGAGACTAGCCTCGAGCGGGA
TCTGGCCTCCGCGCCGGGTTTTGGCGCCTCCCGCGGGCGCCCCCCTCCTCACGGCGAGCGCTGCCACGTC
AGACGAAGGGCGCAGCGAGCGTCCTGATCCTTCCGCCCGGACGCTCAGGACAGCGGCCCGCTGCTCATAA
GACTCGGCCTTAGAACCCCAGTATCAGCAGAAGGACATTTTAGGACGGGACTTGGGTGACTCTAGGGCAC
TGGTTTTCTTTCCAGAGAGCGGAACAGGCGAGGAAAAGTAGTCCCTTCTCGGCGATTCTGCGGAGGGATC
TCCGTGGGGCGGTGAACGCCGATGATTATATAAGGACGCGCCGGGTGTGGCACAGCTAGTTCCGTCGCAG
CCGGGATTTGGGTCGCGGTTCTTGTTTGTGGATCGCTGTGATCGTCACTTGGTGAGTAGCGGGCTGCTGG
GCTGGCCGGGGCTTTCGTGGCCGCCGGGCCGCTCGGTGGGACGGAAGCGTGTGGAGAGACCGCCAAGGGC
TGTAGTCTGGGTCCGCGAGCAAGGTTGCCCTGAACTGGGGGTTGGGGGGAGCGCAGCAAAATGGCGGCTG
TTCCCGAGTCTTGAATGGAAGACGCTTGTGAGGCGGGCTGTGAGGTCGTTGAAACAAGGTGGGGGGCATG
GTGGGCGGCAAGAACCCAAGGTCTTGAGGCCTTCGCTAATGCGGGAAAGCTCTTATTCGGGTGAGATGGG
CTGGGGCACCATCTGGGGACCCTGACGTGAAGTTTGTCACTGACTGGAGAACTCGGTTTGTCGTCTGTTG
CGGGGGCGGCAGTTATGGCGGTGCCGTTGGGCAGTGCACCCGTACCTTTGGGAGCGCGCGCCCTCGTCGT
GTCGTGACGTCACCCGTTCTGTTGGCTTATAATGCAGGGTGGGGCCACCTGCCGGTAGGTGTGCGGTAGG
CTTTTCTCCGTCGCAGGACGCAGGGTTCGGGCCTAGGGTAGGCTCTCCTGAATCGACAGGCGCCGGACCT
CTGGTGAGGGGAGGGATAAGTGAGGCGTCAGTTTCTTTGGTCGGTTTTATGTACCTATCTTCTTAAGTAG
CTGAAGCTCCGGTTTTGAACTATGCGCTCGGGGTTGGCGAGTGTGTTTTGTGAAGTTTTTTAGGCACCTT
TTGAAATGTAATCATTTGGGTCAATATGTAATTTTCAGTGTTAGACTAGTAAATTGTCCGCTAAATTCTG
GCCGTTTTTGGCTTTTTTGTTAGACGAAGCGCTAGCGCTACCGGTACCATGGCGGCCCCGGGCGCCCGGC
GGCCGCTGCTCCTGTTGCTGCTGGCAGGCCTTGCACACAGCGCCCCAGCACTGTTCGAGGTGAAAGACAA
CAACGGCACAGCGTGTATAATGGCCAGCTTCTCTGCCTCCTTTCTGACCACCTATGAGGCTGGACATGTT
TCTAAGGTCTCGAATATGACCCTGCCAGCCTCTGCAGAAGTCCTGAAGAATAGCAGCTCTTGTGGTGAAA
AGAATGCTTCTGAGCCCACCCTCGCAATCACCTTTGGAGAAGGATATTTACTGAAACTCACCTTCACAAA
AAACACAACACGTTACAGTGTCCAGCACATGTATTTCACATATAACCTGTCAGACACACAATTCTTTCCC
AATGCCAGCTCCAAAGGGCCCGACACTGTGGATTCCACAACTGACATCAAGGCAGACATCAACAAAACAT
ACCGATGTGTCAGCGACATCAGGGTCTACATGAAGAATGTGACCATTGTGCTCTGGGACGCTACTATCCA
GGCCTACCTGCCGAGTAGCAACTTCAGCAAGGAAGAGACACGCTGCCCACAGGATCAACCTTCCCCAACT
ACTGGGCCACCCAGCCCCTCACCACCACTTGTGCCCACAAACCCCAGTGTGTCCAAGTACAATGTGACTG
GTGACAATGGAACCTGCCTGCTGGCCTCTATGGCACTGCAACTCAACATCACCTACATGAAGAAGGACAA
CACGACTGTGACCAGAGCATTCAACATCAACCCAAGTGACAAATATAGTGGGACTTGCGGTGCCCAGTTG
GTGACCCTGAAGGTGGGGAACAAGAGCAGAGTCCTGGAGCTGCAGTTTGGGATGAATGCCACTTCTAGCC
TGTTTTTCCTGCAAGGAGTTCAGTTGAACATGACTCTTCCTGATGCCATAGAGCCCACGTTCAGCACCTC
CAACTATTCCCTGAAAGCTCTTCAGGCCAGTGTCGGCAACTCATACAAGTGCAACAGTGAGGAGCACATC
TTTGTCAGCAAGGCGCTCGCCCTCAATGTCTTCAGCGTGCAAGTCCAGGCTTTCAGGGTAGAAAGTGACA
GGTTTGGGTCTGTGGAAGAGTGTGTACAGGACGGTAACAACATGCTGATCCCCATTGCTGTGGGCGGGGC
CCTGGCAGGGCTGGTCCTCATCGTCCTCATCGCCTACCTCATCGGCAGGAAGAGGAGTCACGCGGGCTAT
CAGACCATCATGGATCCGATGGCCTCCTCCGAGGACGTCATCAAGGAGTTCATGCGCTTCAAGGTGCGCA
TGGAGGGCTCCGTGAACGGCCACGAGTTCGAGATCGAGGGCGAGGGCGAGGGCCGCCCCTACGAGGGCAC
CCAGACCGCCAAGCTGAAGGTGACCAAGGGCGGCCCCCTGCCCTTCGCCTGGGACATCCTGTCCCCTCAG
TTCCAGTACGGCTCCAAGGCCTACGTGAAGCACCCCGCCGACATCCCCGACTACTTGAAGCTGTCCTTCC
CCGAGGGCTTCAAGTGGGAGCGCGTGATGAACTTCGAGGACGGCGGCGTGGTGACCGTGACCCAGGACTC
CTCCCTGCAGGACGGCGAGTTCATCTACAAGGTGAAGCTGCGCGGCACCAACTTCCCCTCCGACGGCCCC
GTAATGCAGAAGAAGACCATGGGCTGGGAGGCCTCCACCGAGCGGATGTACCCCGAGGACGGCGCCCTGA
AGGGCGAGATCAAGATGAGGCTGAAGCTGAAGGACGGCGGCCACTACGACGCCGAGGTCAAGACCACCTA
CATGGCCAAGAAGCCCGTGCAGCTGCCCGGCGCCTACAAGACCGACATCAAGCTGGACATCACCTCCCAC
AACGAGGACTACACCATCGTGGAACAGTACGAGCGCGCCGAGGGCCGCCACTCCACCGGCGCCGACTACA
AAGACGATGACGACAAGGACTACAAAGACGATGACGACAAGTGAGAATTCTCGACCTCGAGACAAATGGC
AGTATTCATCCACAATTTTAAAAGAAAAGGGGGGATTGGGGGGTACAGTGCAGGGGAAAGAATAGTAGAC
ATAATAGCAACAGACATACAAACTAAAGAATTACAAAAACAAATTACAAAAATTCAAAATTTTCGGGTTT
ATTACAGGGACAGCAGAGATCCACTTTGGCCGCGGCTCGAGGGGGTTGGGGTTGCGCCTTTTCCAAGGCA
GCCCTGGGTTTGCGCAGGGACGCGGCTGCTCTGGGCGTGGTTCCGGGAAACGCAGCGGCGCCGACCCTGG
GTCTCGCACATTCTTCACGTCCGTTCGCAGCGTCACCCGGATCTTCGCCGCTACCCTTGTGGGCCCCCCG
GCGACGCTTCCTGCTCCGCCCCTAAGTCGGGAAGGTTCCTTGCGGTTCGCGGCGTGCCGGACGTGACAAA
CGGAAGCCGCACGTCTCACTAGTACCCTCGCAGACGGACAGCGCCAGGGAGCAATGGCAGCGCGCCGACC
GCGATGGGCTGTGGCCAATAGCGGCTGCTCAGCAGGGCGCGCCGAGAGCAGCGGCCGGGAAGGGGCGGTG
CGGGAGGCGGGGTGTGGGGCGGTAGTGTGGGCCCTGTTCCTGCCCGCGCGGTGTTCCGCATTCTGCAAGC
CTCCGGAGCGCACGTCGGCAGTCGGCTCCCTCGTTGACCGAATCACCGACCTCTCTCCCCAGGGGGATCC
ACCGGAGCTTACCATGACCGAGTACAAGCCCACGGTGCGCCTCGCCACCCGCGACGACGTCCCCAGGGCC
GTACGCACCCTCGCCGCCGCGTTCGCCGACTACCCCGCCACGCGCCACACCGTCGATCCGGACCGCCACA
TCGAGCGGGTCACCGAGCTGCAAGAACTCTTCCTCACGCGCGTCGGGCTCGACATCGGCAAGGTGTGGGT
CGCGGACGACGGCGCCGCGGTGGCGGTCTGGACCACGCCGGAGAGCGTCGAAGCGGGGGCGGTGTTCGCC
GAGATCGGCCCGCGCATGGCCGAGTTGAGCGGTTCCCGGCTGGCCGCGCAGCAACAGATGGAAGGCCTCC
TGGCGCCGCACCGGCCCAAGGAGCCCGCGTGGTTCCTGGCCACCGTCGGCGTCTCGCCCGACCACCAGGG
CAAGGGTCTGGGCAGCGCCGTCGTGCTCCCCGGAGTGGAGGCGGCCGAGCGCGCCGGGGTGCCCGCCTTC
CTGGAGACCTCCGCGCCCCGCAACCTCCCCTTCTACGAGCGGCTCGGCTTCACCGTCACCGCCGACGTCG
AGGTGCCCGAAGGACCGCGCACCTGGTGCATGACCCGCAAGCCCGGTGCCTGACGCCCGCCCCACGACCC
GCAGCGCCCGACCGAAAGGAGCGCACGACCCCATGCATCGGTACCTTTAAGACCAATGACTTACAAGGCA
GCTGTAGATCTTAGCCACTTTTTAAAAGAAAAGGGGGGACTGGAAGGGCTAATTCACTCCCAACGAAGAC
AAGATCTGCTTTTTGCTTGTACTGGGTCTCTCTGGTTAGACCAGATCTGAGCCTGGGAGCTCTCTGGCTA
ACTAGGGAACCCACTGCTTAAGCCTCAATAAAGCTTGCCTTGAGTGCTTCAAGTAGTGTGTGCCCGTCTG
TTGTGTGACTCTGGTAACTAGAGATCCCTCAGACCCTTTTAGTCAGTGTGGAAAATCTCTAGCAGTAGTA
GTTCATGTCATCTTATTATTCAGTATTTATAACTTGCAAAGAAATGAATATCAGAGAGTGAGAGGAACTT
GTTTATTGCAGCTTATAATGGTTACAAATAAAGCAATAGCATCACAAATTTCACAAATAAAGCATTTTTT
TCACTGCATTCTAGTTGTGGTTTGTCCAAACTCATCAATGTATCTTATCATGTCTGGCTCTAGCTATCCC
GCCCCTAACTCCGCCCATCCCGCCCCTAACTCCGCCCAGTTCCGCCCATTCTCCGCCCCATGGCTGACTA
ATTTTTTTTATTTATGCAGAGGCCGAGGCCGCCTCGGCCTCTGAGCTATTCCAGAAGTAGTGAGGAGGCT
TTTTTGGAGGCCTAGGGACGTACCCAATTCGCCCTATAGTGAGTCGTATTACGCGCGCTCACTGGCCGTC
GTTTTACAACGTCGTGACTGGGAAAACCCTGGCGTTACCCAACTTAATCGCCTTGCAGCACATCCCCCTT
TCGCCAGCTGGCGTAATAGCGAAGAGGCCCGCACCGATCGCCCTTCCCAACAGTTGCGCAGCCTGAATGG
CGAATGGG
[124 nt withheld, positions 7289-7412]
C
[91 nt withheld, positions 7414-7504]
A
[49 nt withheld, positions 7506-7554]
CCTTTGACGTTGGAGTCCACGTTCTTT
[37 nt withheld, positions 7582-7618]
ACCCTATCTCGGTCTATTCTTTTGATTTATAAGGGATTTTGCCGATTTCGGCCTATTGGTTAAAAAATGA
GCTGATTTAACAAAAATTTAACGCGAATTTTAACAAAATATTAACGCTTACAATTTAGGTGGCACTTTTC
GGGGAAATGTGCGCGGAACCCCTATTTGTTTATTTTTCTAAATACATTCAAATATGTATCCGCTCATGAG
ACAATAACCCTGATAAATGCTTCAATAATATTGAAAAAGGAAGAGTATGAGTATTCAACATTTCCGTGTC
GCCCTTATTCCCTTTTTTGCGGCATTTTGCCTTCCTGTTTTTGCTCACCCAGAAACGCTGGTGAAAGTAA
AAGATGCTGAAGATCAGTTGGGTGCACGAGTGGGTTACATCGAACTGGATCTCAACAGCGGTAAGATCCT
TGAGAGTTTTCGCCCCGAAGAACGTTTTCCAATGATGAGCACTTTTAAAGTTCTGCTATGTGGCGCGGTA
TTATCCCGTATTGACGCCGGGCAAGAGCAACTCGGTCGCCGCATACACTATTCTCAGAATGACTTGGTTG
AGTACTCACCAGTCACAGAAAAGCATCTTACGGATGGCATGACAGTAAGAGAATTATGCAGTGCTGCCAT
AACCATGAGTGATAACACTGCGGCCAACTTACTTCTGACAACGATCGGAGGACCGAAGGAGCTAACCGCT
TTTTTGCACAACATGGGGGATCATGTAACTCGCCTTGATCGTTGGGAACCGGAGCTGAATGAAGCCATAC
CAAACGACGAGCGTGACACCACGATGCCTGTAGCAATGGCAACAACGTTGCGCAAACTATTAACTGGCGA
ACTACTTACTCTAGCTTCCCGGCAACAATTAATAGACTGGATGGAGGCGGATAAAGTTGCAGGACCACTT
CTGCGCTCGGCCCTTCCGGCTGGCTGGTTTATTGCTGATAAATCTGGAGCCGGTGAGCGTGGGTCTCGCG
GTATCATTGCAGCACTGGGGCCAGATGGTAAGCCCTCCCGTATCGTAGTTATCTACACGACGGGGAGTCA
GGCAACTATGGATGAACGAAATAGACAGATCGCTGAGATAGGTGCCTCACTGATTAAGCATTGGTAACTG
TCAGACCAAGTTTACTCATATATACTTTAGATTGATTTAAAACTTCATTTTTAATTTAAAAGGATCTAGG
TGAAGATCCTTTTTGATAATCTCATGACCAAAATCCCTTAACGTGAGTTTTCGTTCCACTGAGCGTCAGA
CCCCGTAGAAAAGATCAAAGGATCTTCTTGAGATCCTTTTTTTCTGCGCGTAATCTGCTGCTTGCAAACA
AAAAAACCACCGCTACCAGCGGTGGTTTGTTTGCCGGATCAAGAGCTACCAACTCTTTTTCCGAAGGTAA
CTGGCTTCAGCAGAGCGCAGATACCAAATACTGTTCTTCTAGTGTAGCCGTAGTTAGGCCACCACTTCAA
GAACTCTGTAGCACCGCCTACATACCTCGCTCTGCTAATCCTGTTACCAGTGGCTGCTGCCAGTGGCGAT
AAGTCGTGTCTTACCGGGTTGGACTCAAGACGATAGTTACCGGATAAGGCGCAGCGGTCGGGCTGAACGG
GGGGTTCGTGCACACAGCCCAGCTTGGAGCGAACGACCTACACCGAACTGAGATACCTACAGCGTGAGCT
ATGAGAAAGCGCCACGCTTCCCGAAGGGAGAAAGGCGGACAGGTATCCGGTAAGCGGCAGGGTCGGAACA
GGAGAGCGCACGAGGGAGCTTCCAGGGGGAAACGCCTGGTATCTTTATAGTCCTGTCGGGTTTCGCCACC
TCTGACTTGAGCGTCGATTTTTGTGATGCTCGTCAGGGGGGCGGAGCCTATGGAAAAACGCCAGCAACGC
GGCCTTTTTACGGTTCCTGGCCTTTTGCTGGCCTTTTGCTCACATGTTCTTTCCTGCGTTATCCCCTGAT
TCTGTGGATAACCGTATTACCGCCTTTGAGTGAGCTGATACCGCTCGCCGCAGCCGAACGACCGAGCGCA
GCGAGTCAGTGAGCGAGGAAGCGGAAGAGCGCCCAATACGCAAACCGCCTCTCCCCGCGCGTTGGCCGAT
TCATTAATGCAGCTGGCACGACAGGTTTCCCGACTGGAAAGCGGGCAGTGAGCGCAACGCAATTAATGTG
AGTTAGCTCACTCATTAGGCACCCCAGGCTTTACACTTTATGCTTCCGGCTCGTATGTTGTGTGGAATTG
TGAGCGGATAACAATTTCACACAGGAAACAGCTATGACCATGATTACGCCAAGCGCGCAATTAACCCTCA
CTAAAGGGAACAAAAGCTGGAGCTGCAAGCTTAA
