>Addgene plasmid #102931 | pLJC5-LAMP1-RFP-2xFlag | depositor partial sequence | sequence record 199164 | Insert- LAMP1
ATGGCGGCCCCGGGCGCCCGGCGGCCGCTGCTCCTGTTGCTGCTGGCAGGCCTTGCACACAGCGCCCCAG
CACTGTTCGAGGTGAAAGACAACAACGGCACAGCGTGTATAATGGCCAGCTTCTCTGCCTCCTTTCTGAC
CACCTATGAGGCTGGACATGTTTCTAAGGTCTCGAATATGACCCTGCCAGCCTCTGCAGAAGTCCTGAAG
AATAGCAGCTCTTGTGGTGAAAAGAATGCTTCTGAGCCCACCCTCGCAATCACCTTTGGAGAAGGATATT
TACTGAAACTCACCTTCACAAAAAACACAACACGTTACAGTGTCCAGCACATGTATTTCACATATAACCT
GTCAGACACACAATTCTTTCCCAATGCCAGCTCCAAAGGGCCCGACACTGTGGATTCCACAACTGACATC
AAGGCAGACATCAACAAAACATACCGATGTGTCAGCGACATCAGGGTCTACATGAAGAATGTGACCATTG
TGCTCTGGGACGCTACTATCCAGGCCTACCTGCCGAGTAGCAACTTCAGCAAGGAAGAGACACGCTGCCC
ACAGGATCAACCTTCCCCAACTACTGGGCCACCCAGCCCCTCACCACCACTTGTGCCCACAAACCCCAGT
GTGTCCAAGTACAATGTGACTGGTGACAATGGAACCTGCCTGCTGGCCTCTATGGCACTGCAACTCAACA
TCACCTACATGAAGAAGGACAACACGACTGTGACCAGAGCATTCAACATCAACCCAAGTGACAAATATAG
TGGGACTTGCGGTGCCCAGTTGGTGACCCTGAAGGTGGGGAACAAGAGCAGAGTCCTGGAGCTGCAGTTT
GGGATGAATGCCACTTCTAGCCTGTTTTTCCTGCAAGGAGTTCAGTTGAACATGACTCTTCCTGATGCCA
TAGAGCCCACGTTCAGCACCTCCAACTATTCCCTGAAAGCTCTTCAGGCCAGTGTCGGCAACTCATACAA
GTGCAACAGTGAGGAGCACATCTTTGTCAGCAAGGCGCTCGCCCTCAATGTCTTCAGCGTGCAAGTCCAG
GCTTTCAGGGTAGAAAGTGACAGGTTTGGGTCTGTGGAAGAGTGTGTACAGGACGGTAACAACATGCTGA
TCCCCATTGCTGTGGGCGGGGCCCTGGCAGGGCTGGTCCTCATCGTCCTCATCGCCTACCTCATCGGCAG
GAAGAGGAGTCACGCGGGCTATCAGACCATC
